>Addgene plasmid #236447 | NLS-Cherry-PCNA-P2A-Venus-E2F2 | addgene full sequence | sequence record 473499 | Addgene NGS Result
CATGTGATCGCGCTTCTCGTTGGGGTCTTTGCTCAGGGCGGACTGGTAGCTCAGGTAGTGGTTGTCGGGC
AGCAGCACGGGGCCGTCGCCGATGGGGGTGTTCTGCTGGTAGTGGTCGGCGAGCTGCACGCCGCCGTCCT
CGATGTTGTGGCGGATCTTGAAGTTGGCCTTGATGCCGTTCTTCTGCTTGTCGGCGGTGATATAGACGTT
GTGGCTGTTGTAGTTGTACTCCAGCTTGTGCCCCAGGATGTTGCCGTCCTCCTTGAAGTCGATGCCCTTC
AGCTCGATGCGGTTCACCAGGGTGTCGCCCTCGAACTTCACCTCGGCGCGGGTCTTGTAGTTGCCGTCGT
CCTTGAAGAAGATGGTGCGCTCCTGGACGTAGCCTTCGGGCATGGCGGACTTGAAGAAGTCGTGCTGCTT
CATGTGGTCGGGGTAGCGGGCGAAGCACTGTAGGCCGTAGCCCAGAGTGGTCACGAGGGTGGGCCAGGGC
ACGGGCAGCTTGCCGGTGGTGCAGATCAGCTTCAGGGTCAGCTTGCCGTAGGTGGCATCGCCCTCGCCCT
CGCCGGACACGCTGAACTTGTGGCCGTTTACGTCGCCGTCCAGCTCGACCAGGATGGGCACCACCCCGGT
GAACAGCTCCTCGCCCTTGCTCACCAGGGTGCGATCCCGGGCCCGCGGTACCGTCGACTGCAGAATTCGA
AGCTTAGGTCCAGGGTTCTCCTCCACGTCTCCAGCCTGCTTCAGCAGGCTGAAGTTAGTAGCTCCGCTTC
CGAGCTTGAGCTCGACTCGAGCAGATCCTTCTTCATCCTCGATCTTGGGAGCCAAGTAGTATTTTAAGTG
TCCCATATCCGCAATTTTATACTCTACAACAAGGGGTACATCTGCAGACATACTGAGTGTCACCGTTGAA
GAGAGTGGAGTGGCTTTTGTAAAGAAGTTCAGGTACCTCAGTGCAAAAGTTAGTTGAACTGGTTCATTCA
TCTCTATGGTAACAGCTTCCTCCTCTTTATCGACATTACTTGTCTGTGACAATTTAATGTTTCCATTTCC
AAGTTCTCCACTTGCAGAAAATTTCACTCCGTCTTTTGCACAGGAAATTACAACAGCATCTCCAATATGG
CTGAGATCTCGGCATATACGTGCAAATTCACCAGAAGGCATCTTTACTACACAGCTGTACTCCTGTTCTG
GAATTCCAAGTTGTTCAACATCTAAATCCATCAACTTCATTTCATAGTCTGAAACTTTCTCCTGGTTTGG
TGCTTCAAATACTAGCGCCAAGGTATCCGCGTTATCTTCGGCCCTTAGTGTAATGATATCTTCATTGCCG
GCGCATTTTAGTATTTTGGACATACTGGTGAGGTTCACGCCCATGGCCAGGTTGCGGTCGCAGCGGTAGG
TGTCGAAGCCCTCAGACCGCAGGGTGAGCTGCACCAAAGAGACGTGGGACGAGTCCATGCTCTGCAGGTT
TACACCGCTGGAGCTAATATCCCAGCAGGCCTCGTTGATGAGGTCCTTGAGTGCCTCCAACACCTTCTTG
AGGATGGAGCCCTGGACCAGGCGCGCCTCGAACATTTGAGCTCGAGATCTGAGTCCGGACTTGTACAGCT
CGTCCATGCCGCCGGTGGAGTGGCGGCCCTCGGCGCGTTCGTACTGTTCCACGATGGTGTAGTCCTCGTT
GTGGGAGGTGATGTCCAACTTGATGTTGACGTTGTAGGCGCCGGGCAGCTGCACGGGCTTCTTGGCCTTG
TAGGTGGTCTTGACCTCAGCGTCGTAGTGGCCGCCGTCCTTCAGCTTCAGCCTCTGCTTGATCTCGCCCT
TCAGGGCGCCGTCCTCGGGGTACATCCGCTCGGAGGAGGCCTCCCAGCCCATGGTCTTCTTCTGCATTAC
GGGGCCGTCGGAGGGGAAGTTGGTGCCGCGCAGCTTCACCTTGTAGATGAACTCGCCGTCCTGCAGGGAG
GAGTCCTGGGTCACGGTCACCACGCCGCCGTCCTCGAAGTTCATCACGCGCTCCCACTTGAAGCCCTCGG
GGAAGGACAGCTTCAAGTAGTCGGGGATGTCGGCGGGGTGCTTCACGTAGGCCTTGGAGCCGTACATGAA
CTGAGGGGACAGGATGTCCCAGGCGAAGGGCAGGGGGCCACCCTTGGTCACCTTCAGCTTGGCGGTCTGG
GTGCCCTCGTAGGGGCGGCCCTCGCCCTCGCCCTCGATCTCGAACTCGTGGCCGTTCACGGAGCCCTCCA
TGTGCACCTTGAAGCGCATGAACTCCTTGATGATGGCCATGTTATCCTCCTCGCCCTTGCTCACGGCCGC
CACAGAAGCTTCTCGAGATCCAGCCACGGGTACCTTTCTCTTCTTTTTTGGTGATGCTCCCATGGTGGAT
CTGGCAATTCCGGCGCCTAGAGAAGGAGTGAGGGCTGGATAAAGGGAGGATCGAGGCGGGGTCGAACGAG
GAGGTTCAAGGGGGAGAGACGGGGCGGATGGAGGAAGAGGAGGCGGAGGCTTAGGGTGTACAAAGGGCTT
GACCCAGGGAGGGGGGTCAAAAGCCAAGGCTTCCCAGGTCACGATGTAGGGGACCTGGTCTGGGTGTCCA
TGCGGGCCAGGTGAAAAGACCTTGATCTTAACCTGGGTGATGAGGTCTCGGTTAAAGGTGCCGTCTCGCG
GCCATCCGACGTTAAAGGTTGGCCATTCTGCAGAGCAGAAGGTAACCCAACGTCTCTTCTTGACATCTAC
CGACTGGTTGTGAGCGATCCGCTCGACATCTTTCCAGTGACCTAAGGTCAAACTTAAGGGAGTGGTAACA
GTCTGGCCCTAATTTTCAGACAAATACAGAAACACAGTCAGACAGAGACAACACAGAACGATGCTGCAGC
GCTGCAGCAGACAAGACGCGCGGCTTCGGTTCCAAACCGAAAGCAAAAATTCAGACGGAGGCGGGAACTG
TTTTAGGTTCTCGTCTCCTACCAGAACCACATATCCTGACGGGGTCGGATTCCACATCGACTCCCTTCCT
CAGGTCGGGCCACAAAAACGGCCCCCAAAGTCCCTGGGACGTCTCCCAGGGTTGCGGCCGGGTGTTCAGA
ACTCGTCAGTTCCACCACGGGTCCGCCAGATACAGAGCTAGTTAGCTAACTAGTACAGACGCAGGCGCAT
AACATCAAACATAGACACTAGACAATCGGACAGACACAGATAAGTTGCTGGCCAGCTTACCTCCCGGTGG
TGGGTCGGTGGTCCCTGGGCAGGGGTCTCCAAATCCCGGACGAGCCCCCAAATGAAAGACCCCCGTCGTG
GGTAGTCAATCACTCAGAGGAGACCCTCCCAAGGAACAGCGAGACCACGATTCGGATGCAAACAGCAAGA
GGCTTTATTGGGAATACGGGTACCCGGGCGACGCAGTCTATCGGAAGACTGGCGCGCCGAGTGAGGGGTT
GTGGGCTCTTTTATTGAGCTCGGAGAGCGGAAGCGCGCGAACAGAAGCGAGAAGCGAACTGATTGGTTAG
TTCAAATAAGGTACAGGGTCATTTTCAGGTCCTTGGGGCACCCTGGAAACATCTGATGATTCACTAGAAA
CTGCTGAGGGCTGGACCGCATCTGGGGACCATCTGTTCTTGGCCCCGAGCCGGGGCAGGAACTGCTTACC
ACAGATATCCTGTTTGGCCCATCACTCAGCTGTCTCATCTGTTCTTGGCCCTGAGCCGGGGCAGGAACCG
CTTACCACAGATATCCTGTTTGGTATTCAGCTGTTTCTTTGTTCCTGACCTTGATCTGAACTTTTCTATT
CTCAGTTATGTATTTTTCCATGCCTTGCAAAGTGGCGTTACTTAAGCTAGCTTGCCACCTACGGGTGGGG
TCTTTCAAAAGCAAAGAAACGGAAGGGCCGCGGCTTTGGCTCCGGTGAGTGTGGGGAATAGGGTAGAGTG
GTCTAAGAGGCAGAAGCCCGCGAATTTGGGAGTGTGAGGGGGACACATTTGGAGGACAGTTTTCGGTGAT
CTGGTATGAATTGCTAGCAATTGCTAGCAATTGCTAGCAATTCTTGAAGACGAAAGGGCCTCGTGATACG
CCTATTTTTATAGGTTAATGTCATGATAATAATGGTTTCTTAGACGTCAGGTGGCACTTTTCGGGGAAAT
GTGCGCGGAACCCCTATTTGTTTATTTTTCTAAATACATTCAAATATGTATCCGCTCATGAGACAATAAC
CCTGATAAATGCTTCAATAATATTGAAAAAGGAAGAGTATGAGTATTCAACATTTCCGTGTCGCCCTTAT
TCCCTTTTTTGCGGCATTTTGCCTTCCTGTTTTTGCTCACCCAGAAACGCTGGTGAAAGTAAAAGATGCT
GAAGATCAGTTGGGTGCACGAGTGGGTTACATCGAACTGGATCTCAACAGCGGTAAGATCCTTGAGAGTT
TTCGCCCCGAAGAACGTTTTCCAATGATGAGCACTTTTAAAGTTCTGCTATGTGGCGCGGTATTATCCCG
TGTTGACGCCGGGCAAGAGCAACTCGGTCGCCGCATACACTATTCTCAGAATGACTTGGTTGAGTACTCA
CCAGTCACAGAAAAGCATCTTACGGATGGCATGACAGTAAGAGAATTATGCAGTGCTGCCATAACCATGA
GTGATAACACTGCGGCCAACTTACTTCTGACAACGATCGGAGGACCGAAGGAGCTAACCGCTTTTTTGCA
CAACATGGGGGATCATGTAACTCGCCTTGATCGTTGGGAACCGGAGCTGAATGAAGCCATACCAAACGAC
GAGCGTGACACCACGATGCCTGCAGCAATGGCAACAACGTTGCGCAAACTATTAACTGGCGAACTACTTA
CTCTAGCTTCCCGGCAACAATTAATAGACTGGATGGAGGCGGATAAAGTTGCAGGACCACTTCTGCGCTC
GGCCCTTCCGGCTGGCTGGTTTATTGCTGATAAATCTGGAGCCGGTGAGCGTGGGTCTCGCGGTATCATT
GCAGCACTGGGGCCAGATGGTAAGCCCTCCCGTATCGTAGTTATCTACACGACGGGGAGTCAGGCAACTA
TGGATGAACGAAATAGACAGATCGCTGAGATAGGTGCCTCACTGATTAAGCATTGGTAACTGTCAGACCA
AGTTTACTCATATATACTTTAGATTGATTTAAAACTTCATTTTTAATTTAAAAGGATCTAGGTGAAGATC
CTTTTTGATAATCTCATGACCAAAATCCCTTAACGTGAGTTTTCGTTCCACTGAGCGTCAGACCCCGTAG
AAAAGATCAAAGGATCTTCTTGAGATCCTTTTTTTCTGCGCGTAATCTGCTGCTTGCAAACAAAAAAACC
ACCGCTACCAGCGGTGGTTTGTTTGCCGGATCAAGAGCTACCAACTCTTTTTCCGAAGGTAACTGGCTTC
AGCAGAGCGCAGATACCAAATACTGTCCTTCTAGTGTAGCCGTAGTTAGGCCACCACTTCAAGAACTCTG
TAGCACCGCCTACATACCTCGCTCTGCTAATCCTGTTACCAGTGGCTGCTGCCAGTGGCGATAAGTCGTG
TCTTACCGGGTTGGACTCAAGACGATAGTTACCGGATAAGGCGCAGCGGTCGGGCTGAACGGGGGGTTCG
TGCACACAGCCCAGCTTGGAGCGAACGACCTACACCGAACTGAGATACCTACAGCGTGAGCTATGAGAAA
GCGCCACGCTTCCCGAAGGGAGAAAGGCGGACAGGTATCCGGTAAGCGGCAGGGTCGGAACAGGAGAGCG
CACGAGGGAGCTTCCAGGGGGAAACGCCTGGTATCTTTATAGTCCTGTCGGGTTTCGCCACCTCTGACTT
GAGCGTCGATTTTTGTGATGCTCGTCAGGGGGGCGGAGCCTATGGAAAAACGCCAGCAACGCGGCCTTTT
TACGGTTCCTGGCCTTTTGCTGGCCTTTTGCTCACATGTTCTTTCCTGCGTTATCCCCTGATTCTGTGGA
TAACCGTATTACCGCCTTTGAGTGAGCTGATACCGCTCGCCGCAGCCGAACGACCGAGCGCAGCGAGTCA
GTGAGCGAGGAAGCGGAAGAGCGCCTGATGCGGTATTTTCTCCTTACGCATCTGTGCGGTATTTCACACC
GCATATGGTGCACTCTCAGTACAATCTGCTCTGATGCCGCATAGTTAAGCCAGTATACACTCCGCTATCG
CTACGTGACTGGGTCATGGCTGCGCCCCGACACCCGCCAACACCCGCTGACGCGCCCTGACGGGCTTGTC
TGCTCCCGGCATCCGCTTACAGACAAGCTGTGACCGTCTCCGGGAGCTGCATGTGTCAGAGGTTTTCACC
GTCATCACCGAAACGCGCGAGGCAGCCAGCTTACCTCCCGGTGGTGGGTCGGTGGTCCCTGGGCAGGGGT
CTCCCGATCCCGGACGAGCCCCCAAATGAAAGACCCCCGCTGACGGGTAGTCAATCACTCAGAGGAGACC
CTCCCAAGGAACAGCGAGACCACAAGTCGGATGCAACTGCAAGAGGGTTTATTGGATACACGGGTACCCG
GGCGACTCAGTCAATCGGAGGACTGGCGCCCCGAGTGAGGGGTTGTGGGCTCTTTTATTGAGCTCGGGGA
GCAGAAGCGCGCGAACAGAAGCGAGAAGCGAACTGATTGGTTAGTTCAAATAAGGCACAGGGTCATTTCA
GGTCCTTGGGGCACCCTGGAAACATCTGATGGTTCTCTAGAAACTGCTGAGGGCTGGACCGCATCTGGGG
ACCATCTGTTCTTGGCCCTGAGCCGGGGCAGGAACTGCTTACCACAGATATCCTGTTTGGCCCATATTCA
GCTGTTCCATCTGTTCTTGGCCCTGAGCCGGGGCAGGAACTGCTTACCACAGATATCCTGTTTGGCCCAT
ATTCAGCTGTTCCATCTGTTCCTGACCTTGATCTGAACTTCTCTATTCTCAGTTATGTATTTTTCCATGC
CTTGCAAAATGGCGTTACTTAAGCTAGCTTGCCAAACCTACAGGTGGGGTCTTTCATTCCCCCCTTTTTC
TGGAGACTAAATAAAATCTTTTATTTTATCGATGTTTGGCCGAGGCGGCCACCGGGGATCTCAATTAATC
AACAGGTCCCCAAGGTCGTAGGAGTCGAAGAGATCGCTGATGCCCTCACCCGCCTCCAAGCCCCACAGGT
AGTCGTCCTGGTCCAAGGATGGGGAGAAGCTGATCAGAGGGGAGCTGCACGCCAGGGTCGGGGACAGGAA
CTGGTCCTCAGTCTGCTGCAGGAGTGGGTGCGGCAGCTCCAGCAGGCTGTCAGTAGCCTCCAAGGGGACC
AGGGATGGAGGCGGTGGGGCCTGCTGGGGGGTTGGCGCTGGTGCTGGCACTGAGGATGCTGTGGGCTCCA
TGATGCTAGGGTCGGTGCTGCTGCTGGGCTGGGCAGAGTCAGGGCTGGGGCAGAGGGTGGAGGTAGAGGG
GAGAGGCTCCTCGGAAGGACTGTCCGGCTCCTGCACCTCCTCTGGGCACAGGTAGACTTCGATGGGCCCT
TGGGTGCTCTTGAGATATATCTGCAGGTTGTCCTCAGTCCTGTCGGGCACTTCCAGTCTCGTCTGCGGAG
GGGCCTTGACGGCAATCACTGTCTGCTCCTTAAAGTTGCCAACAGCACGGATATCCTGGTAAGTCACATA
GGCCAGCCTCTTGTTGGCCTTGTCCTCAGTCAGGTGCTTGAAGCTCAGAGAGCAGCTCTGGATGAGCTGG
TCCAAGGCCTGCTCCGTGTTCATCAGCTCCTTCAGCTCCTGCCCCAGCTGTTGCTGCTTCCCAGGTCTGG
TGGGGTCTTCAAACATTCCCCTGCCTACCCACTGGATGTTGTTCTTGGCCTTCTTGCGGATGAGCTGGAT
GCCTTCCAGCACGTTGGTGATGTCATAGATGCGCCGCTTCTGCACGTCCAGCACCTCAGCGGCCCAGTTC
AGGTCCAGGACCCCATCCTCTGACTCGCTCAGGAGGTAAATGAACTTCTTGGTGAGCAGCCCCAGCGAAG
TGTCATACCGAGTCTTCTCCCCGGGGGATTTGGGGGTTTTGGGGCTGGGGAGGCCATCCACTCTGATGCA
CTTCCCCTTGGGGGTTGGGAACTCAGGGACGACGGGCCTCCCAATCCCCTCCAGATCCAGCTTCCTTTTG
GCCGGCAGCCGGCCTGCCGGCAGGCATCGCACAACTTGGCCCTCGGGTCCGTGGGGAGTGGCGTCGAGGC
AGGTGCCTGGCGCCGCTGCGGGAGGCGCCGTCTGCGGGTACAGCGGTGTGTAGTAGGTAGCAGTAGCTGG
GCAGAGCTGGGGGCTGCTGAGGCCGGATGGCCACAGCTCTGTGGGGCTCATCGCGGGCACCACCTTCGGG
GTCTGCCCAGCGGCCGAAGCCAAGGCCCGGGGCCCTTGCAGCCGATCCGCTCGAGATCTGAGTCCGGACT
TGTACAGCTCGTCCATGCCGAGAGTGATCCCGGCGGCGGTCACGAACTCCAGCAGGAC
Features (pLannotate 1.2.2; 20 found; start..end, strand, type, name):
    663..705     -  misc_feature   MCS (fragment): multiple cloning site
    793..1575    -  CDS            PCNA: PCNA_HUMAN - Experimental evidence at protein level: Swiss-Prot protein existence level 1. Auxiliary protein of DNA polymerase delta and is involved in the control of eukaryotic DNA replication by increasing the polymerase's processibility during elongation of the leading strand. Induces a robust stimulatory effect on the 3'-5' exonuclease and 3'- phosphodiesterase, but not apurinic-apyrimidinic (AP) endonuclease, APEX2 activities. Has to be loaded onto DNA in order to be able to stimulate APEX2. Plays a key role in DNA damage response (DDR) by being conveniently positioned at the replication
   1576..1599    -  misc_feature   MCS (fragment): multiple cloning site
   1600..2304    -  CDS            mCherry: mCherry is a basic (constitutively fluorescent) red fluorescent protein published in 2004, derived from Discosoma sp.. It is reported to be a very rapidly-maturing monomer with low acid sensitivity.
   2341..2361    -  CDS            SV40 NLS: nuclear localization signal of SV40 (simian virus 40) large T antigen
   2392..2808    -  CDS            gag (truncated): truncated Moloney murine leukemia virus (MMLV) gag gene lacking the start codon
   2875..3149    -  misc_feature   MESV Ψ (fragment): packaging signal of murine embryonic stem cell virus
   3271..3446    -  LTR            5' LTR (truncated): truncated long terminal repeat from Moloney murine sarcoma virus
   3599..3662    -  LTR            LTR (fragment): long terminal repeat from Moloney murine leukemia virus
   3676..3733    -  LTR            LTR (fragment): long terminal repeat from Moloney murine leukemia virus
   3750..3857    -  LTR            3' LTR (ΔU3) (fragment): self-inactivating 3' long terminal repeat (LTR) from Moloney murine leukemia virus
   4134..4238    +  promoter       AmpR promoter: bla
   4239..5099    +  CDS            AmpR: β-lactamase; bla; confers resistance to ampicillin, carbenicillin, and related antibiotics
   5270..5858    +  rep_origin     ori: high-copy-number ColE1/pMB1/pBR322/pUC origin of replication
   6044..6184    -  misc_feature   bom: basis of mobility region from pBR322
   6286..6326    -  CDS            rop (fragment): Rop protein, which maintains plasmids at low copy number; rop
   6395..6988    -  LTR            LTR: long terminal repeat from Moloney murine leukemia virus
   7064..8371    -  CDS            E2F2: E2F2_HUMAN - Experimental evidence at protein level: Swiss-Prot protein existence level 1. Transcription activator that binds DNA cooperatively with DP proteins through the E2 recognition site, 5'-TTTC[CG]CGC-3' found in the promoter region of a number of genes whose products are involved in cell cycle regulation or in DNA replication. The DRTF1/E2F complex functions in the control of cell-cycle progression from g1 to s phase. E2F2 binds specifically to RB1 in a cell-cycle dependent manner. From Homo sapiens (Human).
   8379..8398    -  misc_feature   MCS (fragment): multiple cloning site
   8399..657     -  CDS            Venus (across the origin): Venus is a basic (constitutively fluorescent) yellow fluorescent protein published in 2002, derived from Aequorea victoria. It is reported to be a rapidly-maturing weak dimer with moderate acid sensitivity.
