[The description below was written by a language model from this plasmid's Addgene catalogue record and pLannotate feature annotations shown in this document.]
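Description:
NLS-Cherry-PCNA-P2A-Venus-E2F2 is catalogued as an insect expression plasmid on the pLIB backbone for purifying human E2F2, but the annotated full sequence (about 8.5 kb) does not fit that description. The feature table shows no baculovirus-type elements. Instead it shows the layout of a Moloney murine leukemia virus-derived gammaretroviral vector: a truncated 5' LTR, an MESV packaging signal (Ψ), a truncated gag segment lacking its start codon, and a full-length MMLV LTR downstream of the payload. The catalogue fields and the sequence therefore disagree on vector type and purpose, and this should be checked before use. No separate internal promoter is annotated, so expression is presumably driven from the 5' LTR, as is usual for this vector class. In bacteria the plasmid is maintained by a high-copy ColE1/pUC-type origin and selected with ampicillin through the bla gene. pBR322-derived bom and rop fragments are also present.

The payload lies on the reverse strand as a single bicistronic reading frame. It begins with an SV40 large T nuclear localization signal fused to mCherry and human PCNA. According to the construct name this is followed by a P2A self-cleaving peptide, which is not annotated separately but would sit in the short gap between PCNA and Venus. Venus fused to the N-terminus of human E2F2 comes last. Ribosome skipping at P2A would give two separate proteins from one transcript. Nuclear mCherry-PCNA is a common live-cell marker of S phase because of its replication foci, and Venus-E2F2 would report E2F2 abundance and localization. This design fits stable transduction of mammalian cells for imaging E2F2 levels across the cell cycle, consistent with the associated work on cyclin F-directed degradation of activator E2Fs, although the record does not state this use.
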