Addgene plasmid #236447: NLS-Cherry-PCNA-P2A-Venus-E2F2
Purpose: insect expression of E2F2 for protein purification
Depositing lab: Michele Pagano. Depositing organization: NYU Grossman School of Medicine. Publication: Cyclin F Controls Cell-Cycle Transcriptional Outputs by Directing the Degradation of the Three Activator E2Fs. Clijsters L, Hoencamp C, Calis JJA, Marzio A, Handgraaf SM, Cuitino MC, Rosenberg BR, Leone G, Pagano M. Mol Cell. 2019 Jun 20;74(6):1264-1277.e7. doi: 10.1016/j.molcel.2019.04.010. Epub 2019 May 23. PubMed 31130363.
Backbone
  Vector backbone: pLIB
  Vector type: Insect Expression
Growth in bacteria
  Bacterial resistance: Ampicillin, 100 μg/mL
  Growth temperature: 37°C
  Growth strain: DH5alpha
  Copy number: High Copy
Gene/Insert
  Gene/Insert name: E2F2
  Species: H. sapiens (human)
  Entrez Gene: E2F2 (a.k.a. E2F-2)
  Cloning method: Restriction Enzyme; 5′ cloning site Unknown (unknown if destroyed)
Terms and licenses: Academic/Nonprofit Terms; Industry Terms: Not Available to Industry
How to cite: NLS-Cherry-PCNA-P2A-Venus-E2F2 was a gift from Michele Pagano (Addgene plasmid # 236447 ; http://n2t.net/addgene:236447 ; RRID:Addgene_236447)
